Addgene plasmid #188658: FRB-GFP-Gab1(Y628F/Y660F)
Purpose: FRB coupled to GFP tagged Gab1 with Shp2 binding sites mutated to Phe
Depositing lab: Andrei Karginov. Depositing organization: University of Illinois at Chicago. Publication: Dissecting protein tyrosine phosphatase signaling by engineered chemogenetic control of its activity. Fauser J, Huyot V, Matsche J, Szynal BN, Alexeev Y, Kota P, Karginov AV. J Cell Biol. 2022 Aug 1;221(8). pii: 213352. doi: 10.1083/jcb.202111066. Epub 2022 Jul 13. PubMed 35829702.
Backbone
  Vector backbone: pEGFP-C1
  Backbone size w/o insert (bp): 4000
  Total vector size (bp): 7083
  Vector type: Mammalian Expression
Growth in bacteria
  Bacterial resistance: Kanamycin, 50 μg/mL
  Growth temperature: 37°C
  Growth strain: DH5alpha
  Copy number: Unknown
Gene/Insert
  Gene/Insert name: GRB associated binding protein 1 (alt name: Gab1)
  Species: M. musculus (mouse)
  Insert size (bp): 2108
  Mutation: Y628F and Y660F
  Entrez Gene: Gab1 (a.k.a. AA408973, AW107238)
  Promoter: CMV
  Tag / fusion protein: GFP (N terminal on backbone); FRB (N terminal on insert)
  Cloning method: Restriction Enzyme; 5′ cloning site XhoI (unknown if destroyed); 3′ cloning site BamHI (unknown if destroyed)
  Sequencing primers: 5′ CGCAAATGGGCGGTAGGCGTG; 3′ GAAATTTGTGATGCTATTGC
Terms and licenses: Academic/Nonprofit Terms; Industry Terms: Not Available to Industry
How to cite: FRB-GFP-Gab1(Y628F/Y660F) was a gift from Andrei Karginov (Addgene plasmid # 188658 ; http://n2t.net/addgene:188658 ; RRID:Addgene_188658)
