[The description below was written by a language model from this plasmid's Addgene catalogue record and pLannotate feature annotations shown in this document.]
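Description:
FRB-GFP-Gab1(Y628F/Y660F) is a mammalian expression plasmid of about 7.1 kb built on the pEGFP-C1 backbone. It is propagated in E. coli through a high-copy ColE1/pUC-type origin and also carries an f1 phage origin. Selection relies on a single Tn5 NeoR/KanR (aminoglycoside phosphotransferase) gene. A bacterial bla-type promoter and the SV40 enhancer/early promoter sit in tandem upstream of it, and an HSV TK polyadenylation signal follows it. This one marker therefore gives kanamycin resistance in bacteria and can give G418 resistance in transfected mammalian cells. The short large T antigen, ble and bGH poly(A) fragments in the annotation appear to be backbone remnants rather than functional parts.

The expression cassette is driven by the human CMV immediate-early enhancer and promoter and ends at the SV40 poly(A) signal. It encodes a three-part fusion. The FKBP-rapamycin binding (FRB) domain comes first, followed by EGFP, a remnant of the multiple cloning site, and then mouse Gab1 cloned between XhoI and BamHI. The feature table annotates the FRB domain as the T2098L variant, which also accommodates synthetic rapamycin analogues. Gab1 is an adaptor protein that acts downstream of activated receptor tyrosine kinases. Here it carries Y628F and Y660F substitutions, which the record describes as replacing its Shp2 binding sites with phenylalanine.

FRB heterodimerises with FKBP-containing partners when rapamycin or an analogue is added, so the construct provides a fluorescently trackable Gab1 for chemically induced recruitment. The associated publication concerns engineered chemogenetic control of protein tyrosine phosphatase activity. In that context the plasmid would plausibly serve as a Shp2-binding-deficient form of Gab1, although the record does not state its exact experimental role.
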