Features (pLannotate 1.2.2; 16 found; start..end, strand, type, name):
     61..364     +  enhancer       CMV enhancer: human cytomegalovirus immediate early enhancer
    365..568     +  promoter       CMV promoter: human cytomegalovirus (CMV) immediate early promoter
    625..903     +  CDS            FRB*: T2098L mutant of FKBP-rapamycin binding domain of human FRAP binds synthetic ligands such as AP21967
    925..1635    +  CDS            EGFP: EGFP is a basic (constitutively fluorescent) green fluorescent protein published in 1996, derived from Aequorea victoria. It is reported to be a rapidly-maturing weak dimer with moderate acid sensitivity.
   1636..1654    +  misc_feature   MCS (fragment): multiple cloning site
   1657..3741    +  CDS            Gab1: GAB1_MOUSE - Experimental evidence at protein level: Swiss-Prot protein existence level 1. Adapter protein that plays a role in intracellular signaling cascades triggered by activated receptor-type kinases. Plays a role in FGFR1 signaling. Probably involved in signaling by the epidermal growth factor receptor (EGFR) and the insulin receptor (INSR). Involved in the MET/HGF-signaling pathway. From Mus musculus (Mouse).
   3767..3851    +  CDS            large T antigen (fragment): large T antigen from SV40 (simian virus 40)
   3874..3995    +  polyA_signal   SV40 poly(A) signal: SV40 polyadenylation signal
   4029..4457    -  rep_origin     f1 ori (sequence partly withheld): f1 bacteriophage origin of replication; arrow indicates direction of (+) strand synthesis
   4484..4588    +  promoter       AmpR promoter: bla
   4590..4947    +  promoter       SV40 promoter: SV40 enhancer and early promoter
   4982..5776    +  CDS            NeoR/KanR: aminoglycoside phosphotransferase from Tn5; aph(3')-II (or nptII); confers resistance to neomycin, kanamycin, and G418 (Geneticin®)
   5797..5949    +  CDS            ble (fragment): BLE_KLEPN - Experimental evidence at protein level: Swiss-Prot protein existence level 1. Binding protein with a strong affinity to the bleomycin family of antibiotics. Binds to CL990; an antimitotic-antibiotic compound. From Klebsiella pneumoniae.
   6008..6055    +  polyA_signal   HSV TK poly(A) signal: herpes simplex virus thymidine kinase polyadenylation signal (Cole and Stacy, 1985)
   6146..6162    -  polyA_signal   bGH poly(A) signal (fragment): bovine growth hormone polyadenylation signal
   6384..6972    +  rep_origin     ori: high-copy-number ColE1/pMB1/pBR322/pUC origin of replication
>Addgene plasmid #188658 | FRB-GFP-Gab1(Y628F/Y660F) | addgene full sequence | sequence record 369577 | Addgene NGS Result
TAGTTATTAATAGTAATCAATTACGGGGTCATTAGTTCATAGCCCATATATGGAGTTCCGCGTTACATAA
CTTACGGTAAATGGCCCGCCTGGCTGACCGCCCAACGACCCCCGCCCATTGACGTCAATAATGACGTATG
TTCCCATAGTAACGCCAATAGGGACTTTCCATTGACGTCAATGGGTGGAGTATTTACGGTAAACTGCCCA
CTTGGCAGTACATCAAGTGTATCATATGCCAAGTACGCCCCCTATTGACGTCAATGACGGTAAATGGCCC
GCCTGGCATTATGCCCAGTACATGACCTTATGGGACTTTCCTACTTGGCAGTACATCTACGTATTAGTCA
TCGCTATTACCATGGTGATGCGGTTTTGGCAGTACATCAATGGGCGTGGATAGCGGTTTGACTCACGGGG
ATTTCCAAGTCTCCACCCCATTGACGTCAATGGGAGTTTGTTTTGGCACCAAAATCAACGGGACTTTCCA
AAATGTCGTAACAACTCCGCCCCATTGACGCAAATGGGCGGTAGGCGTGTACGGTGGGAGGTCTATATAA
GCAGAGCTGGTTTAGTGAACCGTCAGATCCGCTAGCGCTACCGGTCGCCACCATGGCTTCTAGAATCCTC
TGGCATGAGATGTGGCATGAAGGCCTGGAAGAGGCATCTCGTTTGTACTTTGGGGAAAGGAACGTGAAAG
GCATGTTTGAGGTGCTGGAGCCCTTGCATGCTATGATGGAACGGGGCCCCCAGACTCTGAAGGAAACATC
CTTTAATCAGGCCTATGGTCGAGATTTAATGGAGGCCCAAGAGTGGTGCAGGAAGTACATGAAATCAGGG
AATGTCAAGGACCTCCTCCAAGCCTGGGACCTCTATTATCATGTGTTCCGACGAATCTCAAAGACTAGTG
GTGGCAGTGGAACCAGCAAGGGCGAGGAGCTGTTCACCGGGGTGGTGCCCATCCTGGTCGAGCTGGACGG
CGACGTAAACGGCCACAAGTTCAGCGTGTCCGGCGAGGGCGAGGGCGATGCCACCTACGGCAAGCTGACC
CTGAAGTTCATCTGCACCACCGGCAAGCTGCCCGTGCCCTGGCCCACCCTCGTGACCACCCTGACCTACG
GCGTGCAGTGCTTCAGCCGCTACCCCGACCACATGAAGCAGCACGACTTCTTCAAGTCCGCCATGCCCGA
AGGCTACGTCCAGGAGCGCACCATCTTCTTCAAGGACGACGGCAACTACAAGACCCGCGCCGAGGTGAAG
TTCGAGGGCGACACCCTGGTGAACCGCATCGAGCTGAAGGGCATCGACTTCAAGGAGGACGGCAACATCC
TGGGGCACAAGCTGGAGTACAACTACAACAGCCACAACGTCTATATCATGGCCGACAAGCAGAAGAACGG
CATCAAGGTGAACTTCAAGATCCGCCACAACATCGAGGACGGCAGCGTGCAGCTCGCCGACCACTACCAG
CAGAACACCCCCATCGGCGACGGCCCCGTGCTGCTGCCCGACAACCACTACCTGAGCACCCAGTCCGCCC
TGAGCAAAGACCCCAACGAGAAGCGCGATCACATGGTCCTGCTGGAGTTCGTGACCGCCGCCGGGATCAC
TCTCGGCATGGACGAGCTGTACAAGTCCGGACTCAGATCTCGAGGTATGAGCGGCGGCGAAGTGGTTTGC
TCGGGATGGCTCCGCAAGTCGCCCCCGGAGAAGAAGTTGAAGCGTTATGCGTGGAAGAGAAGGTGGTTTG
TGTTGCGCAGTGGCCGTTTGACTGGAGACCCGGATGTCCTGGAGTATTACAAAAACGATCATGCCAAGAA
GCCTATTCGGATTATTGATTTAAATTTATGTCAGCAAGTTGATGCTGGGTTGACATTCAACAAAAAGGAG
TTTGAAAACAGCTATATCTTTGATATCAACACCATCGACCGGATTTTCTACTTGGTGGCAGATAGTGAGG
AAGACATGAACAAGTGGGTCCGTTGTATCTGTGACATCTGTGGATTCAATCCCACAGAAGAAGATCCTGT
GAAGCCGCTGACTGGCTCCTCACAAGCACCCGTCGATTCACCTTTCGCTATAAGTACAGCACCAGCCTCC
AGTCAGATGGAAGCTTCTTCAGTCGCGCTACCTCCTCCTTACCAGGTCATCAGCCTTCCGCCACACCCAG
ACACCCTCGGCCTCCAGGACGATCCACAAGACTACCTCTTGCTGATCAACTGTCAAAGCAAGAAGCCTGA
ACCTAACAGAACCCTCTTTGACTCTGCCAAGCCCACCTTTTCTGAGACAGACTGCAATGACAACGTCCCT
TCCCACCAGACTCCTGCTTCCTCCCAGAGCAAACACGGAATGAATGGCTTTTTCCAGCAACAAATGATGT
ATGACTGCCCACCGTCCCGGCTGACATCTGTCTCGGGAGAGTCCAGCCTCTATAACCTGCCCAGGAGCTA
TTACCATGACGTGTTGCCAAAGGAATCCCCATCAAGCACGGAGGCCGACGGGGAGCTGTACACCTTTAAC
ACCCCATCTGGGACTGCAGGTGTAGAAACGCAGATGAGACATGTATCCATCAGTTACGACATTCCGCCAA
CACCTGGCAACACTTACCAGATCCCACGGACATTTCCAGAAAGCACACTGGGACAGTCATCAAAGCTGGA
CACCATTCCTGATATCCCCCCACCTCGGCCACCAAAGCCACATCCAACTCATGACCGGTCTCCTGTGGAA
ACGTGTGGAGTCCCACGCACGGCCTCGGACACTGACAGCAGTTACTGTATCCCTCCTCCAGCAGGCATGA
CGCCCTCCCGGAGTAATACCATTTCCACCGTGGATTTGAACAAGTTGCGGAAAGATGCTAGTTCTCAAGA
TTGCTATGATATTCCACGGACCTTTCCGAGCGATAGATCTAGTTCCCTGGAAGGCTTCCATAGCCAGTAT
AAAATCAAAAGCGTGTTGACAGCGGGAGGTGTCTCGGGTGAAGAGCTGGATGAGAACTACGTTCCCATGA
ACCCCAACTCGCCACCTCGACAACATTCCGGCAGCTTTACCGAGCCAATCCAGGAGCCAAACTATGTGCC
AATGACCCCAGGGACCTTTGACTTTTCTTCCTTTGGAATGCAAGTCCCTCCTCCTGCTCATATGGGCTTC
AGGTCCAGCCCAAAGACCCCTCCCAGGAGGCCAGTTCCTGTTGCTGACTGTGAACCACCCCCGGTGGATA
GGAACCTCAAGCCAGACAGAAAAGTCAAGCCGGCACCTTTAGACATAAAACCTCTGTCAGAATGGGAAGA
GCTGCAAGCCCCAGTCAGATCTCCCATCACCAGGAGCTTCGCTCGGGACTCCTCTAGGTTTCCCATGTCC
CCTCGGCCTGATTCTGTGCACAGTACGACATCGAGCAGCGACTCTCATGACAGTGAAGAGAACTATGTCC
CCATGAATCCAAATCTGTCTGGCGAAGACCCGAATCTCTTTGCCAGCAACAGCCTTGATGGGGGAAGCAG
CCCGATGAATAAACCCAAAGGAGACAAACAAGTCGAATTCCTGGATTTAGACCTAGATTCTGGGAAGTCC
ACTCCACCACGGAAGCAAAAGAGCAGTGGTTCTGGCAGCAGCATGGCAGACGAGAGGGTGGATTTCGTTG
TGGTGGACCAACAGAAGACTCTGGCCCTGAAGAGTACCAGAGAAGCTTGGACGGATGGGAGGCAGTCCAC
AGAGTCCGAGACACCCACCAAGAATGTGAAGTGAGGATCCACCGGATCTAGATAACTGATCATAATCAGC
CATACCACATTTGTAGAGGTTTTACTTGCTTTAAAAAACCTCCCACACCTCCCCCTGAACCTGAAACATA
AAATGAATGCAATTGTTGTTGTTAACTTGTTTATTGCAGCTTATAATGGTTACAAATAAAGCAATAGCAT
CACAAATTTCACAAATAAAGCATTTTTTTCACTGCATTCTAGTTGTGGTTTGTCCAAACTCATCAATGTA
TCTTAAGGCGTAAATTGTAAGCGTTAATATTTTGTTAAAATTCGCGTTAAATTTTTGTTAAATCAGCTCA
TTTTTTAACCAATAGGCCGAAATCGGCAAAATCCCTTATAAATCAAAAGAATAGACCGAGATAGGGT
[37 nt withheld, positions 4128-4164]
AAAGAACGTGGACTCCAACGTCAAAGG
[49 nt withheld, positions 4192-4240]
T
[91 nt withheld, positions 4242-4332]
G
[124 nt withheld, positions 4334-4457]
CAGGTGGCACTTTTCGGGGAAATGTGCGCGGAACCCCTATTTGTTTATTTTTCTAAATACATTCAAATAT
GTATCCGCTCATGAGACAATAACCCTGATAAATGCTTCAATAATATTGAAAAAGGAAGAGTCCTGAGGCG
GAAAGAACCAGCTGTGGAATGTGTGTCAGTTAGGGTGTGGAAAGTCCCCAGGCTCCCCAGCAGGCAGAAG
TATGCAAAGCATGCATCTCAATTAGTCAGCAACCAGGTGTGGAAAGTCCCCAGGCTCCCCAGCAGGCAGA
AGTATGCAAAGCATGCATCTCAATTAGTCAGCAACCATAGTCCCGCCCCTAACTCCGCCCATCCCGCCCC
TAACTCCGCCCAGTTCCGCCCATTCTCCGCCCCATGGCTGACTAATTTTTTTTATTTATGCAGAGGCCGA
GGCCGCCTCGGCCTCTGAGCTATTCCAGAAGTAGTGAGGAGGCTTTTTTGGAGGCCTAGGCTTTTGCAAA
GATCGATCAAGAGACAGGATGAGGATCGTTTCGCATGATTGAACAAGATGGATTGCACGCAGGTTCTCCG
GCCGCTTGGGTGGAGAGGCTATTCGGCTATGACTGGGCACAACAGACAATCGGCTGCTCTGATGCCGCCG
TGTTCCGGCTGTCAGCGCAGGGGCGCCCGGTTCTTTTTGTCAAGACCGACCTGTCCGGTGCCCTGAATGA
ACTGCAAGACGAGGCAGCGCGGCTATCGTGGCTGGCCACGACGGGCGTTCCTTGCGCAGCTGTGCTCGAC
GTTGTCACTGAAGCGGGAAGGGACTGGCTGCTATTGGGCGAAGTGCCGGGGCAGGATCTCCTGTCATCTC
ACCTTGCTCCTGCCGAGAAAGTATCCATCATGGCTGATGCAATGCGGCGGCTGCATACGCTTGATCCGGC
TACCTGCCCATTCGACCACCAAGCGAAACATCGCATCGAGCGAGCACGTACTCGGATGGAAGCCGGTCTT
GTCGATCAGGATGATCTGGACGAAGAGCATCAGGGGCTCGCGCCAGCCGAACTGTTCGCCAGGCTCAAGG
CGAGCATGCCCGACGGCGAGGATCTCGTCGTGACCCATGGCGATGCCTGCTTGCCGAATATCATGGTGGA
AAATGGCCGCTTTTCTGGATTCATCGACTGTGGCCGGCTGGGTGTGGCGGACCGCTATCAGGACATAGCG
TTGGCTACCCGTGATATTGCTGAAGAGCTTGGCGGCGAATGGGCTGACCGCTTCCTCGTGCTTTACGGTA
TCGCCGCTCCCGATTCGCAGCGCATCGCCTTCTATCGCCTTCTTGACGAGTTCTTCTGAGCGGGACTCTG
GGGTTCGAAATGACCGACCAAGCGACGCCCAACCTGCCATCACGAGATTTCGATTCCACCGCCGCCTTCT
ATGAAAGGTTGGGCTTCGGAATCGTTTTCCGGGACGCCGGCTGGATGATCCTCCAGCGCGGGGATCTCAT
GCTGGAGTTCTTCGCCCACCCTAGGGGGAGGCTAACTGAAACACGGAAGGAGACAATACCGGAAGGAACC
CGCGCTATGACGGCAATAAAAAGACAGAATAAAACGCACGGTGTTGGGTCGTTTGTTCATAAACGCGGGG
TTCGGTCCCAGGGCTGGCACTCTGTCGATACCCCACCGAGACCCCATTGGGGCCAATACGCCCGCGTTTC
TTCCTTTTCCCCACCCCACCCCCCAAGTTCGGGTGAAGGCCCAGGGCTCGCAGCCAACGTCGGGGCGGCA
GGCCCTGCCATAGCCTCAGGTTACTCATATATACTTTAGATTGATTTAAAACTTCATTTTTAATTTAAAA
GGATCTAGGTGAAGATCCTTTTTGATAATCTCATGACCAAAATCCCTTAACGTGAGTTTTCGTTCCACTG
AGCGTCAGACCCCGTAGAAAAGATCAAAGGATCTTCTTGAGATCCTTTTTTTCTGCGCGTAATCTGCTGC
TTGCAAACAAAAAAACCACCGCTACCAGCGGTGGTTTGTTTGCCGGATCAAGAGCTACCAACTCTTTTTC
CGAAGGTAACTGGCTTCAGCAGAGCGCAGATACCAAATACTGTTCTTCTAGTGTAGCCGTAGTTAGGCCA
CCACTTCAAGAACTCTGTATCACCGCCTACATACCTCGCTCTGCTAATCCTGTTACCAGTGGCTGCTGCC
AGTGGCGATAAGTCGTGTCTTACCGGGTTGGACTCAAGACGATAGTTACCGGATAAGGCGCAGCGGTCGG
GCTGAACGGGGGGTTCGTGCACACAGCCCAGCTTGGAGCGAACGACCTACACCGAACTGAGATACCTACA
GCGTGAGCTATGAGAAAGCGCCACGCTTCCCGAAGGGAGAAAGGCGGACAGGTATCCGGTAAGCGGCAGG
GTCGGAACAGGAGAGCGCACGAGGGAGCTTCCAGGGGGAAACGCCTGGTATCTTTATAGTCCTGTCGGGT
TTCGCCACCTCTGACTTGAGCGTCGATTTTTGTGATGCTCGTCAGGGGGGCGGAGCCTATGGAAAAACGC
CAGCAACGCGGCCTTTTTACGGTTCCTGGCCTTTTGCTGGCCTTTTGCTCACATGTTCTTTCCTGCGTTA
TCCCCTGATTCTGTGGATAACCGTATTACCGCCATGCAT
